>Addgene plasmid #215560 | pgRNA | addgene full sequence | sequence record 434133 | Addgene NGS Result
GAATTCTAAAGATCTTTGACAGCTAGCTCAGTCCTAGGTATAATACTAGTCAAACTGGTGCTTACGTGTC
GTTTTAGAGCTAGAAATAGCAAGTTAAAATAAGGCTAGTCCGTTATCAACTTGAAAAAGTGGCACCGAGT
CGGTGCTTTTTTTGAAGCTTGGGCCCGAACAAAAACTCATCTCAGAAGAGGATCTGAATAGCGCCGTCGA
CCATCATCATCATCATCATTGAGTTTAAACGGTCTCCAGCTTGGCTGTTTTGGCGGATGAGAGAAGATTT
TCAGCCTGATACAGATTAAATCAGAACGCAGAAGCGGTCTGATAAAACAGAATTTGCCTGGCGGCAGTAG
CGCGGTGGTCCCACCTGACCCCATGCCGAACTCAGAAGTGAAACGCCGTAGCGCCGATGGTAGTGTGGGG
TCTCCCCATGCGAGAGTAGGGAACTGCCAGGCATCAAATAAAACGAAAGGCTCAGTCGAAAGACTGGGCC
TTTCGTTTTATCTGTTGTTTGTCGGTGAACTGGATCCTTACTCGAGTCTAGACTGCAGGCTTCCTCGCTC
ACTGACTCGCTGCGCTCGGTCGTTCGGCTGCGGCGAGCGGTATCAGCTCACTCAAAGGCGGTAATACGGT
TATCCACAGAATCAGGGGATAACGCAGGAAAGAACATGTGAGCAAAAGGCCAGCAAAAGGCCAGGAACCG
TAAAAAGGCCGCGTTGCTGGCGTTTTTCCACAGGCTCCGCCCCCCTGACGAGCATCACAAAAATCGACGC
TCAAGTCAGAGGTGGCGAAACCCGACAGGACTATAAAGATACCAGGCGTTTCCCCCTGGAAGCTCCCTCG
TGCGCTCTCCTGTTCCGACCCTGCCGCTTACCGGATACCTGTCCGCCTTTCTCCCTTCGGGAAGCGTGGC
GCTTTCTCATAGCTCACGCTGTAGGTATCTCAGTTCGGTGTAGGTCGTTCGCTCCAAGCTGGGCTGTGTG
CACGAACCCCCCGTTCAGCCCGACCGCTGCGCCTTATCCGGTAACTATCGTCTTGAGTCCAACCCGGTAA
GACACGACTTATCGCCACTGGCAGCAGCCACTGGTAACAGGATTAGCAGAGCGAGGTATGTAGGCGGTGC
TACAGAGTTCTTGAAGTGGTGGCCTAACTACGGCTACACTAGAAGAACAGTATTTGGTATCTGCGCTCTG
CTGAAGCCAGTTACCTTCGGAAAAAGAGTTGGTAGCTCTTGATCCGGCAAACAAACCACCGCTGGTAGCG
GTGGTTTTTTTGTTTGCAAGCAGCAGATTACGCGCAGAAAAAAAGGATCTCAAGAAGATCCTTTGATCTT
TTCTACGGGGTCTGACGCTCAGTGGAACGAAAACTCACGTTAAGGGATTTTGGTCATGAGATTATCAAAA
AGGATCTTCACCTAGATCCTTTTAAATTAAAAATGAAGTTTTAAATCAATCTAAAGTATATATGAGTAAA
CTTGGTCTGACAGTCAGAAAAACTCATCGAGCATCAAGTGAAACTGCAATTTATTCATATCAGGATTATC
AATACCATATTTTTGAAAAAGCCGTTTCTGTAATGAAGGAGAAAACTCACCGAGGCAGTTCCATAGGATG
GCAAGATCCTGGTATCGGTCTGCGATTCCGACTCGTCCAACATCAATACAACCTATTAATTTCCCCTCGT
CAAAAATAAGGTTATCAAGTGAGAAATCACCATGAGTGACGACTGAATCCGGTGAGAATGGCAAAAGCTT
ATGCATTTCTTTCCAGACTTGTTCAACAGGCCAGCCATTACGCTCGTCATCAAAATCACTCGCACCAACC
AAACCGTTATTCATTCGTGATTGCGCCTGAGCGAGACGAAATACGCGATCGCCGTTAAAAGGACAATTAC
AAACAGGAATCGAATGCAACCGGCGCAGGAACACTGCCAGCGCATCAACAATATTTTCACCTGAATCAGG
ATATTCTTCTAATACCTGGAATGCTGTTTTCCCTGGGATCGCAGTGGTGAGTAACCATGCATCATCAGGA
GTACGGATAAAATGCTTGATGGTCGGAAGAGGCATAAATTCCGTCAGCCAGTTTAGCCTGACCATCTCAT
CTGTAACATCATTGGCAACGCTACCTTTGCCATGTTTCAGAAACAACTCTGGCGCATCGGGCTTCCCATA
CAATCGATAGATTGTCGCACCTGATTGCCCGACATTATCGCGAGCCCATTTATACCCATATAAATCAGCA
TCCATGTTGGAATTTAATCGCGGCCTCGAGCAAGACGTTTCCCGTTGAATATGGCTCATTTTAGCTTCCT
TAGCTCCTGAAAATCTCGATAACTCAAAAAATACGCCCGGTAGTGATCTTATTTCATTATGGTGAAAGTT
GGAACCTCTTACGTAGGGGTTCCGCGCACATTTCCCCGAAAAGTGCCACCTGACGTCTAAGAAACCATTA
TTATCATGACATTAACCTATAAAAATAGGCGTATCACGAGGCAGAATTTCAGATAAAAAAAATCCTTAGC
TTTCGCTAAGGATGATTTCTG
Features (pLannotate 1.2.2; 9 found; start..end, strand, type, name):
     16..50      +  promoter       J23119(SpeI) promoter: bacterial promoter (Registry of Standard Biological Parts BBa J23119) modified to end with an SpeI site
     71..146     +  misc_RNA       gRNA scaffold: guide RNA scaffold for the Streptococcus pyogenes CRISPR/Cas9 system
    212..229     +  CDS            capTEV™ (fragment): composite tag for in vivo biotinylation, TEV protease cleavage, and 6xHis tagging
    336..451     +  ncRNA          5S rRNA: Accession: RF00001 - 5S ribosomal RNA
    455..501     +  terminator     rrnB T1 terminator: transcription terminator T1 from the E. coli rrnB gene
    725..1313    -  rep_origin     ori: high-copy-number ColE1/pMB1/pBR322/pUC origin of replication
   1486..2299    -  CDS            KanR (fragment): aminoglycoside phosphotransferase; aph(3')-Ia; confers resistance to kanamycin in bacteria or G418 (Geneticin®) in eukaryotes
   2300..2394    -  promoter       cat promoter (fragment): promoter of the E. coli cat gene encoding chloramphenicol acetyltransferase
   2496..2539    -  terminator     bacterial terminator: putative bacterial transcription terminator
