[The description below was written by a language model from this plasmid's Addgene catalogue record and pLannotate feature annotations shown in this document.]
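Description:
pgRNA is a small (about 2.5 kb) bacterial guide-RNA expression plasmid used for CRISPR work in synthetic biology and metabolic engineering. It is propagated in E. coli from a ColE1-type origin and selected with kanamycin through an aph(3')-Ia aminoglycoside phosphotransferase gene, which appears to be driven by a fragment of the cat promoter. The catalogue lists the plasmid as low copy, whereas the automated annotation labels the origin as belonging to the high-copy ColE1/pMB1/pUC family. The record does not resolve this difference.

The payload is a single-guide RNA cassette. The strong constitutive synthetic promoter J23119, in the variant that ends in an SpeI site, sits immediately upstream of a 20-nucleotide spacer directed against pta. The spacer is fused to the Streptococcus pyogenes Cas9 guide scaffold. Downstream lies a segment derived from the rrnB operon, comprising 5S rRNA sequence and the rrnB T1 terminator, which stops transcription of the guide. A further putative bacterial terminator near the resistance cassette helps insulate the transcription units. A short hit annotated as a capTEV tag fragment is only 18 bp long and is most likely an incidental match rather than a functional coding element.

No Cas9 or dCas9 gene is present, so the nuclease or repressor protein must be supplied from another plasmid or from the chromosome. The record does not say whether the guide is meant for cutting or for transcriptional repression. The depositor describes the design as a template in which the spacer can be exchanged to target any desired gene, with the associated publication concerning anaerobic production of medium-chain fatty alcohols.
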