Addgene plasmid #215560: pgRNA
Purpose: Constitutively expressed sgRNA targeting a desired gene (this case pta), ColE1 origin, KanR
Depositing lab: Brian Pfleger. Depositing organization: University of Wisconsin, Madison. Publication: Anaerobic production of medium-chain fatty alcohols via a beta-reduction pathway. Mehrer CR, Incha MR, Politz MC, Pfleger BF. Metab Eng. 2018 Jul;48:63-71. doi: 10.1016/j.ymben.2018.05.011. Epub 2018 May 25. PubMed 29807110.
Backbone
  Vector backbone: pgRNA
  Backbone size w/o insert (bp): 2521
  Total vector size (bp): 2541
  Vector type: Bacterial Expression, CRISPR, Synthetic Biology
Growth in bacteria
  Bacterial resistance: Kanamycin, 50 μg/mL
  Growth temperature: 30°C
  Growth strain: DH5alpha
  Copy number: Low Copy
Gene/Insert
  Gene/Insert name: gRNA (alt name: guide RNA targeting at pta)
  gRNA/shRNA sequence: caaactggtgcttacgtgtc
  Species: Synthetic
  Promoter: J23119
  Cloning method: Unknown
  Sequencing primers: 5′ NA; 3′ NA
Terms and licenses: Academic/Nonprofit Terms; Industry Terms: Not Available to Industry
How to cite: pgRNA was a gift from Brian Pfleger (Addgene plasmid # 215560 ; http://n2t.net/addgene:215560 ; RRID:Addgene_215560)
